>Addgene plasmid #46713 | pcDNA3.2 mir-1-1 reporter mir50-4 | depositor full sequence | sequence record 117474 | pcDNA3.2 mir-1-1 reporter mir50-4 sequence 6003 bps
GACGGATCGGGAGATCTCCCGATCCCCTATGGTCGACTCTCAGTACAATCTGCTCTGATGCCGCATAGTT
AAGCCAGTATCTGCTCCCTGCTTGTGTGTTGGAGGTCGCTGAGTAGTGCGCGAGCAAAATTTAAGCTACA
ACAAGGCAAGGCTTGACCGACAATTGCATGAAGAATCTGCTTAGGGTTAGGCGTTTTGCGCTGCTTCGCG
ATGTACGGGCCAGATATACGCGTTGACATTGATTATTGACTAGTTATTAATAGTAATCAATTACGGGGTC
ATTAGTTCATAGCCCATATATGGAGTTCCGCGTTACATAACTTACGGTAAATGGCCCGCCTGGCTGACCG
CCCAACGACCCCCGCCCATTGACGTCAATAATGACGTATGTTCCCATAGTAACGCCAATAGGGACTTTCC
ATTGACGTCAATGGGTGGACTATTTACGGTAAACTGCCCACTTGGCAGTACATCAAGTGTATCATATGCC
AAGTACGCCCCCTATTGACGTCAATGACGGTAAATGGCCCGCCTGGCATTATGCCCAGTACATGACCTTA
TGGGACTTTCCTACTTGGCAGTACATCTACGTATTAGTCATCGCTATTACCATGGTGATGCGGTTTTGGC
AGTACATCAATGGGCGTGGATAGCGGTTTGACTCACGGGGATTTCCAAGTCTCCACCCCATTGACGTCAA
TGGGAGTTTGTTTTGGCACCAAAATCAACGGGACTTTCCAAAATGTCGTAACAACTCCGCCCCATTGACG
CAAATGGGCGGTAGGCGTGTACGGTGGGAGGTCTATATAAGCAGAGCTCTCTGGCTAACTAGAGAACCCA
CTGCTTACTGGCTTATCGAAATTAATACGACTCACTATAGGGAGACCCAAGCTGGCTAGTTAAGCTATCA
ACAAGTTTGTACAAAAAAGCAGGCTCTATTTTTACTAATTCTGAATTCCATAATTCTATATTCTGTATTC
CTCCCCGCCGGCCGCTGATATGTCTGGTATTCTTGGGTTTGAACTTCCAGCGTTGAACCCGCATATTAGA
CGTATCGACGGCCGGCGGGGCATAATGCTGCTAAGTTTGGAGAGACCGGGGGAGTCCCAGAGATGCCCCA
GCTTTCTTGTACAAAGTGGTTGATCTAGAGGGCCCGCAGTGGGGTCAGCTTCTACCGGGGCGGCGTCCCG
GGGTCTTGGAACTGCATGCAGACTGCCTGCTTGGGAAACATACTTCTTTATATGCCCATATGGACCTGCT
AAGCTATGGAATGTAAAGAAGTATGTATCTCAGGCCGGGACCTCTCTCGCCGCACTGAGGGGCACTCCAC
ACCACGGGGGCCGCCGCGGCCGACAGCCAGCCAGGCGGCTGTGGTGGGGGTGAGGCTGGGGCGGCAGGCT
GCCTGGGCGTTGGTGGACGGTCGTGTCCCCGCCAGCATTGTTCTGTCACTTTGCCTGTGTCAGCAGGTGG
AAGTGCTCACCAGACATTCGAAGGTAAGCCTATCCCTAACCCTCTCCTCGGTCTCGATTCTACGCGTACC
GGTTAGTAATGAGTTTAAACGGGGGAGGCTAACTGAAACACGGAAGGAGACAATACCGGAAGGAACCCGC
GCTATGACGGCAATAAAAAGACAGAATAAAACGCACGGGTGTTGGGTCGTTTGTTCATAAACGCGGGGTT
CGGTCCCAGGGCTGGCACTCTGTCGATACCCCACCGAGACCCCATTGGGGCCAATACGCCCGCGTTTCTT
CCTTTTCCCCACCCCACCCCCCAAGTTCGGGTGAAGGCCCAGGGCTCGCAGCCAACGTCGGGGCGGCAGG
CCCTGCCATAGCAGATCTGCGCAGCTGGGGCTCTAGGGGGTATCCCC
[124 nt withheld, positions 1868-1991]
C
[32 nt withheld, positions 1993-2024]
CA
[57 nt withheld, positions 2027-2083]
A
[49 nt withheld, positions 2085-2133]
CCTTTGACGTTGGAGTCCACGTTCTTT
[37 nt withheld, positions 2161-2197]
ACCCTATCTCGGTCTATTCTTTTGATTTATAAGGGATTTTGGGGATTTCGGCCTATTGGTTAAAAAATGA
GCTGATTTAACAAAAATTTAACGCGAATTAATTCTGTGGAATGTGTGTCAGTTAGGGTGTGGAAAGTCCC
CAGGCTCCCCAGCAGGCAGAAGTATGCAAAGCATGCATCTCAATTAGTCAGCAACCAGGTGTGGAAAGTC
CCCAGGCTCCCCAGCAGGCAGAAGTATGCAAAGCATGCATCTCAATTAGTCAGCAACCATAGTCCCGCCC
CTAACTCCGCCCATCCCGCCCCTAACTCCGCCCAGTTCCGCCCATTCTCCGCCCCATGGCTGACTAATTT
TTTTTATTTATGCAGAGGCCGAGGCCGCCTCTGCCTCTGAGCTATTCCAGAAGTAGTGAGGAGGCTTTTT
TGGAGGCCTAGGCTTTTGCAAAAAGCTCCCGGGAGCTTGTATATCCATTTTCGGATCTGATCAAGAGACA
GGATGAGGATCGTTTCGCATGATTGAACAAGATGGATTGCACGCAGGTTCTCCGGCCGCTTGGGTGGAGA
GGCTATTCGGCTATGACTGGGCACAACAGACAATCGGCTGCTCTGATGCCGCCGTGTTCCGGCTGTCAGC
GCAGGGGCGCCCGGTTCTTTTTGTCAAGACCGACCTGTCCGGTGCCCTGAATGAACTGCAGGACGAGGCA
GCGCGGCTATCGTGGCTGGCCACGACGGGCGTTCCTTGCGCAGCTGTGCTCGACGTTGTCACTGAAGCGG
GAAGGGACTGGCTGCTATTGGGCGAAGTGCCGGGGCAGGATCTCCTGTCATCTCACCTTGCTCCTGCCGA
GAAAGTATCCATCATGGCTGATGCAATGCGGCGGCTGCATACGCTTGATCCGGCTACCTGCCCATTCGAC
CACCAAGCGAAACATCGCATCGAGCGAGCACGTACTCGGATGGAAGCCGGTCTTGTCGATCAGGATGATC
TGGACGAAGAGCATCAGGGGCTCGCGCCAGCCGAACTGTTCGCCAGGCTCAAGGCGCGCATGCCCGACGG
CGAGGATCTCGTCGTGACCCATGGCGATGCCTGCTTGCCGAATATCATGGTGGAAAATGGCCGCTTTTCT
GGATTCATCGACTGTGGCCGGCTGGGTGTGGCGGACCGCTATCAGGACATAGCGTTGGCTACCCGTGATA
TTGCTGAAGAGCTTGGCGGCGAATGGGCTGACCGCTTCCTCGTGCTTTACGGTATCGCCGCTCCCGATTC
GCAGCGCATCGCCTTCTATCGCCTTCTTGACGAGTTCTTCTGAGCGGGACTCTGGGGTTCGCGAAATGAC
CGACCAAGCGACGCCCAACCTGCCATCACGAGATTTCGATTCCACCGCCGCCTTCTATGAAAGGTTGGGC
TTCGGAATCGTTTTCCGGGACGCCGGCTGGATGATCCTCCAGCGCGGGGATCTCATGCTGGAGTTCTTCG
CCCACCCCAACTTGTTTATTGCAGCTTATAATGGTTACAAATAAAGCAATAGCATCACAAATTTCACAAA
TAAAGCATTTTTTTCACTGCATTCTAGTTGTGGTTTGTCCAAACTCATCAATGTATCTTATCATGTCTGT
ATACCGTCGACCTCTAGCTAGAGCTTGGCGTAATCATGGTCATAGCTGTTTCCTGTGTGAAATTGTTATC
CGCTCACAATTCCACACAACATACGAGCCGGAAGCATAAAGTGTAAAGCCTGGGGTGCCTAATGAGTGAG
CTAACTCACATTAATTGCGTTGCGCTCACTGCCCGCTTTCCAGTCGGGAAACCTGTCGTGCCAGCTGCAT
TAATGAATCGGCCAACGCGCGGGGAGAGGCGGTTTGCGTATTGGGCGCTCTTCCGCTTCCTCGCTCACTG
ACTCGCTGCGCTCGGTCGTTCGGCTGCGGCGAGCGGTATCAGCTCACTCAAAGGCGGTAATACGGTTATC
CACAGAATCAGGGGATAACGCAGGAAAGAACATGTGAGCAAAAGGCCAGCAAAAGGCCAGGAACCGTAAA
AAGGCCGCGTTGCTGGCGTTTTTCCATAGGCTCCGCCCCCCTGACGAGCATCACAAAAATCGACGCTCAA
GTCAGAGGTGGCGAAACCCGACAGGACTATAAAGATACCAGGCGTTTCCCCCTGGAAGCTCCCTCGTGCG
CTCTCCTGTTCCGACCCTGCCGCTTACCGGATACCTGTCCGCCTTTCTCCCTTCGGGAAGCGTGGCGCTT
TCTCAATGCTCACGCTGTAGGTATCTCAGTTCGGTGTAGGTCGTTCGCTCCAAGCTGGGCTGTGTGCACG
AACCCCCCGTTCAGCCCGACCGCTGCGCCTTATCCGGTAACTATCGTCTTGAGTCCAACCCGGTAAGACA
CGACTTATCGCCACTGGCAGCAGCCACTGGTAACAGGATTAGCAGAGCGAGGTATGTAGGCGGTGCTACA
GAGTTCTTGAAGTGGTGGCCTAACTACGGCTACACTAGAAGGACAGTATTTGGTATCTGCGCTCTGCTGA
AGCCAGTTACCTTCGGAAAAAGAGTTGGTAGCTCTTGATCCGGCAAACAAACCACCGCTGGTAGCGGTGG
TTTTTTTGTTTGCAAGCAGCAGATTACGCGCAGAAAAAAAGGATCTCAAGAAGATCCTTTGATCTTTTCT
ACGGGGTCTGACGCTCAGTGGAACGAAAACTCACGTTAAGGGATTTTGGTCATGAGATTATCAAAAAGGA
TCTTCACCTAGATCCTTTTAAATTAAAAATGAAGTTTTAAATCAATCTAAAGTATATATGAGTAAACTTG
GTCTGACAGTTACCAATGCTTAATCAGTGAGGCACCTATCTCAGCGATCTGTCTATTTCGTTCATCCATA
GTTGCCTGACTCCCCGTCGTGTAGATAACTACGATACGGGAGGGCTTACCATCTGGCCCCAGTGCTGCAA
TGATACCGCGAGACCCACGCTCACCGGCTCCAGATTTATCAGCAATAAACCAGCCAGCCGGAAGGGCCGA
GCGCAGAAGTGGTCCTGCAACTTTATCCGCCTCCATCCAGTCTATTAATTGTTGCCGGGAAGCTAGAGTA
AGTAGTTCGCCAGTTAATAGTTTGCGCAACGTTGTTGCCATTGCTACAGGCATCGTGGTGTCACGCTCGT
CGTTTGGTATGGCTTCATTCAGCTCCGGTTCCCAACGATCAAGGCGAGTTACATGATCCCCCATGTTGTG
CAAAAAAGCGGTTAGCTCCTTCGGTCCTCCGATCGTTGTCAGAAGTAAGTTGGCCGCAGTGTTATCACTC
ATGGTTATGGCAGCACTGCATAATTCTCTTACTGTCATGCCATCCGTAAGATGCTTTTCTGTGACTGGTG
AGTACTCAACCAAGTCATTCTGAGAATAGTGTATGCGGCGACCGAGTTGCTCTTGCCCGGCGTCAATACG
GGATAATACCGCGCCACATAGCAGAACTTTAAAAGTGCTCATCATTGGAAAACGTTCTTCGGGGCGAAAA
CTCTCAAGGATCTTACCGCTGTTGAGATCCAGTTCGATGTAACCCACTCGTGCACCCAACTGATCTTCAG
CATCTTTTACTTTCACCAGCGTTTCTGGGTGAGCAAAAACAGGAAGGCAAAATGCCGCAAAAAAGGGAAT
AAGGGCGACACGGAAATGTTGAATACTCATACTCTTCCTTTTTCAATATTATTGAAGCATTTATCAGGGT
TATTGTCTCATGAGCGGATACATATTTGAATGTATTTAGAAAAATAAACAAATAGGGGTTCCGCGCACAT
TTCCCCGAAAAGTGCCACCTGACGTC
Features (pLannotate 1.2.2; 24 found; start..end, strand, type, name):
     36..80      -  misc_feature   bom (fragment): basis of mobility region from pBR322
    235..614     +  enhancer       CMV enhancer: human cytomegalovirus immediate early enhancer
    615..818     +  promoter       CMV promoter: human cytomegalovirus (CMV) immediate early promoter
    814..847     +  LTR            5' LTR (truncated) (fragment): truncated 5' long terminal repeat (LTR) from HIV-1
    863..881     +  promoter       T7 promoter: promoter for bacteriophage T7 RNA polymerase
    911..935     +  protein_bind   attB1: mutant version of attB; recombination site for the Gateway® BP reaction BP Clonase™
    978..1078    +  ncRNA          mir-50: Accession: RF00824 - microRNA mir-50
   1119..1139    -  protein_bind   attB2: mutant version of attB; core recombination site for the Gateway® BP reaction BP Clonase™
   1218..1294    +  ncRNA          mir-1: Accession: RF00103 - mir-1 microRNA precursor family
   1493..1534    +  CDS            V5 tag: epitope tag from simian virus 5
   1618..1666    +  polyA_signal   HSV TK poly(A) signal: herpes simplex virus thymidine kinase polyadenylation signal (Cole and Stacy, 1985)
   1757..1773    -  polyA_signal   bGH poly(A) signal (fragment): bovine growth hormone polyadenylation signal
   1868..2296    +  rep_origin     f1 ori (sequence partly withheld): f1 bacteriophage origin of replication; arrow indicates direction of (+) strand synthesis
   2310..2639    +  promoter       SV40 promoter: SV40 enhancer and early promoter
   2706..3497    +  CDS            neo: KKA2_KLEPN - Also known as kan, nptII. Experimental evidence at protein level: Swiss-Prot protein existence level 1. Resistance to kanamycin, neomycin, paromomycin, ribostamycin, butirosin and gentamicin B. From Klebsiella pneumoniae.
   3523..3681    +  CDS            ble (fragment): BLE_KLEPN - Experimental evidence at protein level: Swiss-Prot protein existence level 1. Binding protein with a strong affinity to the bleomycin family of antibiotics. Binds to CL990; an antimitotic-antibiotic compound. From Klebsiella pneumoniae.
   3676..3797    +  polyA_signal   SV40 poly(A) signal: SV40 polyadenylation signal
   3870..3886    -  protein_bind   lac operator: The lac repressor binds to the lac operator to inhibit transcription in E. coli. This inhibition can be relieved by adding lactose or isopropyl-β-D-thiogalactopyranoside (IPTG). lac repressor encoded by lacI
   3894..3924    -  promoter       lac promoter: promoter for the E. coli lac operon
   3939..3960    -  protein_bind   CAP binding site: CAP binding activates transcription in the presence of cAMP. E. coli catabolite activator protein
   3973..4065    -  CDS            lacI (fragment): lac repressor; lacI; The lac repressor binds to the lac operator to inhibit transcription in E. coli. This inhibition can be relieved by adding lactose or isopropyl-β-D-thiogalactopyranoside (IPTG).
   4248..4836    -  rep_origin     ori: high-copy-number ColE1/pMB1/pBR322/pUC origin of replication
   5007..5867    -  CDS            AmpR: β-lactamase; bla; confers resistance to ampicillin, carbenicillin, and related antibiotics
   5868..5972    -  promoter       AmpR promoter: bla
