[The description below was written by a language model from this plasmid's Addgene catalogue record and pLannotate feature annotations shown in this document.]
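Description:
pcDNA3.2 mir-1-1 reporter mir50-4 is a mammalian expression plasmid, catalogued under RNAi, built to test how a primary microRNA transcript is processed in cultured cells. It derives from a Gateway destination vector, pcDNA3.2 V5-DEST, previously modified to carry a human mir-1-1 hairpin. In bacteria it replicates from a high-copy ColE1/pUC-type origin under ampicillin selection (AmpR with its own promoter). An f1 origin is also present. For mammalian cells, an SV40 early promoter drives the neo gene, followed by an SV40 poly(A) signal, allowing G418 selection.

The payload is a single CMV enhancer/promoter-driven transcript. Downstream of the promoter and a T7 promoter, attB1 and attB2 sites left by Gateway recombination flank the insert, a mir-50 hairpin annotated from C. elegans. The record lists this insert as a partly synthetic variant, "mir50-4", but does not specify its mutations and refers to the sequence and publication for them. Immediately after attB2 lies the hsa-mir-1-1 precursor, then the backbone's V5 tag sequence and an HSV TK polyadenylation signal. Because both hairpins sit on the same transcript, the invariant mir-1-1 presumably acts as an internal reference against which processing of the test mir-50 variant can be compared. This fits the associated study of primary-sequence features that license pri-miRNA hairpins for processing. The V5 tag is a backbone remnant, as no protein-coding insert is recorded.

The annotated sequence is 6,003 nt, shorter than the 8,038 bp given for the backbone without insert, as expected if the Gateway cassette was replaced during recombination. Short hits to an HIV-1 LTR, bGH poly(A), ble and lacI are only fragments.
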