Addgene plasmid #46713: pcDNA3.2 mir-1-1 reporter mir50-4
Depositing lab: David Bartel. Depositing organization: Whitehead Institute for Biomedical Research. Publication: Beyond Secondary Structure: Primary-Sequence Determinants License Pri-miRNA Hairpins for Processing. Auyeung VC, Ulitsky I, McGeary SE, Bartel DP. Cell. 2013 Feb 14;152(4):844-58. doi: 10.1016/j.cell.2013.01.031. PubMed 23415231.
Backbone
  Vector backbone: pcDNA3.2 V5-DEST mir-1-1 reporter
  Backbone manufacturer: Bartel lab (Addgene plasmid# 46646)
  Backbone size w/o insert (bp): 8038
  Vector type: Mammalian Expression, RNAi
  Selectable markers: Neomycin (select with G418)
Growth in bacteria
  Bacterial resistance: Ampicillin, 100 μg/mL
  Growth temperature: 37°C
  Growth strain: DH5alpha
  Copy number: High Copy
Gene/Insert
  Gene/Insert name: mir50-4 (alt name: mir50-4 pri-mRNA)
  Species: C. elegans (nematode), Synthetic
  Mutation: see sequence and publication
  Promoter: CMV
  Tag / fusion protein: hsa-mir-1-1 (C terminal on insert); V5 (C terminal on backbone)
  Cloning method: Gateway Cloning
  Sequencing primers: 5′ CMV-F; 3′ TK-pA-R
Terms and licenses: Academic/Nonprofit Terms; Industry Terms: Not Available to Industry
How to cite: pcDNA3.2 mir-1-1 reporter mir50-4 was a gift from David Bartel (Addgene plasmid # 46713 ; http://n2t.net/addgene:46713 ; RRID:Addgene_46713)
