>Addgene plasmid #46713 | pcDNA3.2 mir-1-1 reporter mir50-4 | addgene partial sequence | sequence record 73891 | CMV-F 5'-CGCAAATGGGCGGTAGGCGTG-3'
GAAATTAATACGACTCACTATAGGGAGACCCAAGCTGGCTAGTTAAGCTATCAACAAGTTTGTACAAAAA
AGCAGGCTCTATTTTTACTAATTCTGAATTCCATAATTCTATATTCTGTATTCCTCCCCGCCGGCCGCTG
ATATGTCTGGTATTCTTGGGTTTGAACTTCCAGCGTTGAACCCGCATATTAGACGTATCGACGGCCGGCG
GGGCATAATGCTGCTAAGTTTGGAGAGACCGGGGGAGTCCCAGAGATGCCCCAGCTTTCTTGTACAAAGT
GGTTGATCTAGAGGGCCCGCAGTGGGGTCAGCTTCTACCGGGGCGGCGTCCCGGGGTCTTGGAACTGCAT
GCAGACTGCCTGCTTGGGAAACATACTTCTTTATATGCCCATATGGACCTGCTAAGCTATGGAATGTAAA
GAAGTATGTATCTCAGGCCGGGACCTCTCTCGCCGCACTGAGGGGCACTCCACACCACGGGGGCCGCCGC
GGCCGACAGCCAGCCAGGCGGCTGTGGTGGGGGTGAGGCTGGGGCGGCAGGCTGCCTGGGCGTTGGTGGA
CGGTCGTGTCCCCGCCAGCATTGTTCTGTCACTTTGCCTGTGTCAGCAGGTGGAAGTGCTCACCAGACAT
TCGAAGGTAAGCCTATCCCTAACCCTCTCCTCGGTCTCGATTCTACGCGTACCGGTTAGTAATGAGTTTA
AACGGGGGAGGCTAACTGAAACACGGAAGGAGACAATACCGGAAGGAACCCGCGCTATGACGGCAATAAA
AAGACAGAATAAAACGCACGGGTGTTGGGTCGTTTGTTCATAAACGCGGGGTTCGGTCCCAGGGCTGGCA
CTCTGTC
